Addgene plasmid #68735: pVITRO1-SS-130
Purpose: ZF7-TF with mCherry marker
Depositing lab: James Collins. Depositing organization: Massachusetts Institute of Technology. Publication: DNA sense-and-respond protein modules for mammalian cells. Slomovic S, Collins JJ. Nat Methods. 2015 Sep 21. doi: 10.1038/nmeth.3585. PubMed 26389572.
Backbone
  Vector backbone: pVITRO1-NEO-MCS
  Backbone manufacturer: invivogen
  Backbone size w/o insert (bp): 6295
  Total vector size (bp): 7477
  Vector type: Mammalian Expression
  Selectable markers: Neomycin (select with G418)
Growth in bacteria
  Bacterial resistance: Kanamycin, 50 μg/mL
  Growth temperature: 37°C
  Growth strain: DH5alpha
  Copy number: High Copy
Gene/Insert 1
  Gene/Insert name: ZF7-VP64
  Species: Synthetic
  Insert size (bp): 486
  Tag / fusion protein: flag (N terminal on insert); NLS (N terminal on insert)
Gene/Insert 2
  Gene/Insert name: mCherry
  Species: Synthetic
  Insert size (bp): 708
Terms and licenses: Academic/Nonprofit Terms; Industry Terms: Not Available to Industry
How to cite: pVITRO1-SS-130 was a gift from James Collins (Addgene plasmid # 68735 ; http://n2t.net/addgene:68735 ; RRID:Addgene_68735)
