[The description below was written by a language model from this plasmid's Addgene catalogue record and pLannotate feature annotations shown in this document.]
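Description:
pVITRO1-SS-130 is a mammalian expression plasmid built on the InvivoGen pVITRO1-NEO-MCS backbone, a dual-cassette vector that lets two genes be expressed from one plasmid. It is about 7.5 kb, replicates in E. coli from a high-copy ColE1/pUC-type origin, and carries a single Tn5 aminoglycoside phosphotransferase gene (NeoR/KanR) that provides kanamycin selection in bacteria and G418 selection in mammalian cells.

The first cassette pairs an SV40 enhancer fragment with a mouse EF-1α promoter to drive ZF7-VP64, a synthetic transcription factor. It consists of an N-terminal FLAG epitope and nuclear localization signal, a zinc-finger DNA-binding domain designated ZF7, and the VP64 activation domain (a tetramer of the minimal herpes simplex VP16 activator), followed by an SV40 polyadenylation signal. The annotation detects the FLAG and VP64 segments. The unannotated stretch between them presumably holds the NLS and zinc-finger array, whose target sequence the record does not give.

The second cassette begins with a CMV enhancer and a short CMV promoter fragment. A gap of more than 1 kb separates these from mCherry, so the core promoter used here is not identified by the feature table. mCherry is followed by an FMDV IRES and the NeoR/KanR coding sequence, so the reporter and the drug marker are translated from one bicistronic transcript, terminated by an EF-1α poly(A) signal. Small bacterial promoter elements just upstream of the resistance gene likely account for its expression in E. coli.

The plasmid supplies a zinc-finger transcriptional activator with a red fluorescent marker for identifying transfected cells, in the context of work on DNA sense-and-respond protein modules in mammalian cells.
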