Features (pLannotate 1.2.2; 15 found; start..end, strand, type, name):
     51..242     +  promoter       SV40 promoter (fragment): SV40 enhancer and early promoter
    429..1562    +  promoter       mEF-1α promoter (fragment): strong constitutive promoter for mouse elongation factor EF-1α
   1580..1600    +  CDS            FLAG (fragment): FLAG® epitope tag, followed by an enterokinase cleavage site
   1901..2050    +  CDS            VP64: tetrameric repeat of the minimal activation domain of herpes simplex virus VP16 (Beerli et al., 1998)
   2082..2203    -  polyA_signal   SV40 poly(A) signal: SV40 polyadenylation signal
   2226..2297    -  CDS            large T antigen (fragment): large T antigen from SV40 (simian virus 40)
   2391..2979    +  rep_origin     ori: high-copy-number ColE1/pMB1/pBR322/pUC origin of replication
   3059..3362    +  enhancer       CMV enhancer: human cytomegalovirus immediate early enhancer
   3364..3463    +  promoter       CMV promoter (fragment): human cytomegalovirus (CMV) immediate early promoter
   4795..5504    +  CDS            mCherry (fragment): monomeric derivative of DsRed fluorescent protein (Shaner et al., 2004) mammalian codon-optimized
   5512..5956    +  misc_feature   FMDV IRES: internal ribosome entry site (IRES) of the foot-and-mouth disease virus
   5989..6007    +  promoter       tac promoter (fragment): strong E. coli promoter; hybrid between the trp and lac UV5 promoters
   6027..6045    +  promoter       T7 promoter: promoter for bacteriophage T7 RNA polymerase
   6055..6849    +  CDS            NeoR/KanR: aminoglycoside phosphotransferase from Tn5; aph(3')-II (or nptII); confers resistance to neomycin, kanamycin, and G418 (Geneticin®)
   6896..7468    +  polyA_signal   EF-1α poly(A) signal: human EF-1α polyadenylation signal
>Addgene plasmid #68735 | pVITRO1-SS-130 | depositor full sequence | sequence record 120971 | pVITRO1-SS-130 sequence 7469 bps
CCTGCAGGGCCTGAAATAACCTCTGAAAGAGGAACTTGGTTAGGTACCTTCTGAGGCGGAAAGAACCAGC
TGTGGAATGTGTGTCAGTTAGGGTGTGGAAAGTCCCCAGGCTCCCCAGCAGGCAGAAGTATGCAAAGCAT
GCATCTCAATTAGTCAGCAACCAGGTGTGGAAAGTCCCCAGGCTCCCCAGCAGGCAGAAGTATGCAAAGC
ATGCATCTCAATTAGTCAGCAACCATAGTCCCACTAGTGGAGCCGAGAGTAATTCATACAAAAGGAGGGA
TCGCCTTCGCAAGGGGAGAGCCCAGGGACCGTCCCTAAATTCTCACAGACCCAAATCCCTGTAGCCGCCC
CACGACAGCGCGAGGAGCATGCGCTCAGGGCTGAGCGCGGGGAGAGCAGAGCACACAAGCTCATAGACCC
TGGTCGTGGGGGGGAGGACCGGGGAGCTGGCGCGGGGCAAACTGGGAAAGCGGTGTCGTGTGCTGGCTCC
GCCCTCTTCCCGAGGGTGGGGGAGAACGGTATATAAGTGCGGCAGTCGCCTTGGACGTTCTTTTTCGCAA
CGGGTTTGCCGTCAGAACGCAGGTGAGGGGCGGGTGTGGCTTCCGCGGGCCGCCGAGCTGGAGGTCCTGC
TCCGAGCGGGCCGGGCCCCGCTGTCGTCGGCGGGGATTAGCTGCGAGCATTCCCGCTTCGAGTTGCGGGC
GGCGCGGGAGGCAGAGTGCGAGGCCTAGCGGCAACCCCGTAGCCTCGCCTCGTGTCCGGCTTGAGGCCTA
GCGTGGTGTCCGCGCCGCCGCCGCGTGCTACTCCGGCCGCACTCTGGTCTTTTTTTTTTTTGTTGTTGTT
GCCCTGCTGCCTTCGATTGCCGTTCAGCAATAGGGGCTAACAAAGGGAGGGTGCGGGGCTTGCTCGCCCG
GAGCCCGGAGAGGTCATGGTTGGGGAGGAATGGAGGGACAGGAGTGGCGGCTGGGGCCCGCCCGCCTTCG
GAGCACATGTCCGACGCCACCTGGATGGGGCGAGGCCTGGGGTTTTTCCCGAAGCAACCAGGCTGGGGTT
AGCGTGCCGAGGCCATGTGGCCCCAGCACCCGGCACGATCTGGCTTGGCGGCGCCGCGTTGCCCTGCCTC
CCTAACTAGGGTGAGGCCATCCCGTCCGGCACCAGTTGCGTGCGTGGAAAGATGGCCGCTCCCGGGCCCT
GTTGCAAGGAGCTCAAAATGGAGGACGCGGCAGCCCGGTGGAGCGGGCGGGTGAGTCACCCACACAAAGG
AAGAGGGCCTGGTCCCTCACCGGCTGCTGCTTCCTGTGACCCCGTGGTCCTATCGGCCGCAATAGTCACC
TCGGGCTTTTGAGCACGGCTAGTCGCGGCGGGGGGAGGGGATGTAATGGCGTTGGAGTTTGTTCACATTT
GGTGGGTGGAGACTAGTCAGGCCAGCCTGGCGCTGGAAGTCATTTTTGGAATTTGTCCCCTTGAGTTTTG
AGCGGAGCTAATTCTCGGGCTTCTTAGCGGTTCAAAGGTATCTTTTAAACCCTTTTTTAGGTGTTGTGAA
AACCACCGCTAATTCAAAGCAACCGGTGATATCATGGACTACAAGGACGACGATGACAAGCCCAAGAAAA
AGCGCAAGGTCTCTAGACCCGGGGAGCGCCCCTTCCAGTGTCGCATTTGCATGCGGAACTTTTCGAAAAA
AGATCATTTGCATAGACATACCCGTACTCATACCGGTGAAAAACCGTTTCAGTGTCGGATCTGTATGCGA
AATTTCTCCCAAAGACCACATTTGACTAATCATCTACGTACGCACACCGGCGAGAAGCCATTCCAATGCC
GAATATGCATGCGCAACTTCAGTGTTGGTGCTTCTTTGAAAAGACACCTAAAAACCCACCTGAGAGGATC
CGGGCGCGCCGACGCGCTGGACGATTTCGATCTCGACATGCTGGGTTCTGATGCCCTCGATGACTTTGAC
CTGGATATGTTGGGAAGCGACGCATTGGATGACTTTGATCTGGACATGCTCGGCTCCGATGCTCTGGACG
ATTTCGATCTCGATATGTTAATTAATTGTTAAGCTAGCTGGCCAGACATGATAAGATACATTGATGAGTT
TGGACAAACCACAACTAGAATGCAGTGAAAAAAATGCTTTATTTGTGAAATTTGTGATGCTATTGCTTTA
TTTGTAACCATTATAAGCTGCAATAAACAAGTTAACAACAACAATTGCATTCATTTTATGTTTCAGGTTC
AGGGGGAGGTGTGGGAGGTTTTTTAAAGCAAGTAAAACCTCTACAAATGTGGTATGGAAATGTTAATTAA
CTAGCCATGACCAAAATCCCTTAACGTGAGTTTTCGTTCCACTGAGCGTCAGACCCCGTAGAAAAGATCA
AAGGATCTTCTTGAGATCCTTTTTTTCTGCGCGTAATCTGCTGCTTGCAAACAAAAAAACCACCGCTACC
AGCGGTGGTTTGTTTGCCGGATCAAGAGCTACCAACTCTTTTTCCGAAGGTAACTGGCTTCAGCAGAGCG
CAGATACCAAATACTGTTCTTCTAGTGTAGCCGTAGTTAGGCCACCACTTCAAGAACTCTGTAGCACCGC
CTACATACCTCGCTCTGCTAATCCTGTTACCAGTGGCTGCTGCCAGTGGCGATAAGTCGTGTCTTACCGG
GTTGGACTCAAGACGATAGTTACCGGATAAGGCGCAGCGGTCGGGCTGAACGGGGGGTTCGTGCACACAG
CCCAGCTTGGAGCGAACGACCTACACCGAACTGAGATACCTACAGCGTGAGCTATGAGAAAGCGCCACGC
TTCCCGAAGGGAGAAAGGCGGACAGGTATCCGGTAAGCGGCAGGGTCGGAACAGGAGAGCGCACGAGGGA
GCTTCCAGGGGGAAACGCCTGGTATCTTTATAGTCCTGTCGGGTTTCGCCACCTCTGACTTGAGCGTCGA
TTTTTGTGATGCTCGTCAGGGGGGCGGAGCCTATGGAAAAACGCCAGCAACGCGGCCTTTTTACGGTTCC
TGGCCTTTTGCTGGCCTTTTGCTCACATGTTCTTAATTAACCTGCAGGCGTTACATAACTTACGGTAAAT
GGCCCGCCTGGCTGACCGCCCAACGACCCCCGCCCATTGACGTCAATAATGACGTATGTTCCCATAGTAA
CGCCAATAGGGACTTTCCATTGACGTCAATGGGTGGAGTATTTACGGTAAACTGCCCACTTGGCAGTACA
TCAAGTGTATCATATGCCAAGTACGCCCCCTATTGACGTCAATGACGGTAAATGGCCCGCCTGGCATTAT
GCCCAGTACATGACCTTATGGGACTTTCCTACTTGGCAGTACATCTACGTATTAGTCATCGCTATTACCA
TGATGATGCGGTTTTGGCAGTACATCAATGGGCGTGGATAGCGGTTTGACTCACGGGGATTTCCAAGTCT
CCACCCCATTGACGTCAATGGGAGTTTGTTTTGACTAGTGGAGCCGAGAGTAATTCATACAAAAGGAGGG
ATCGCCTTCGCAAGGGGAGAGCCCAGGGACCGTCCCTAAATTCTCACAGACCCAAATCCCTGTAGCCGCC
CCACGACAGCGCGAGGAGCATGCGCCCAGGGCTGAGCGCGGGTAGATCAGAGCACACAAGCTCACAGTCC
CCGGCGGTGGGGGGAGGGGCGCGCTGAGCGGGGGCCAGGGAGCTGGCGCGGGGCAAACTGGGAAAGTGGT
GTCGTGTGCTGGCTCCGCCCTCTTCCCGAGGGTGGGGGAGAACGGTATATAAGTGCGGTAGTCGCCTTGG
ACGTTCTTTTTCGCAACGGGTTTGCCGTCAGAACGCAGGTGAGTGGCGGGTGTGGCTTCCGCGGGCCCCG
GAGCTGGAGCCCTGCTCTGAGCGGGCCGGGCTGATATGCGAGTGTCGTCCGCAGGGTTTAGCTGTGAGCA
TTCCCACTTCGAGTGGCGGGCGGTGCGGGGGTGAGAGTGCGAGGCCTAGCGGCAACCCCGTAGCCTCGCC
TCGTGTCCGGCTTGAGGCCTAGCGTGGTGTCCGCCGCCGCGTGCCACTCCGGCCGCACTATGCGTTTTTT
GTCCTTGCTGCCCTCGATTGCCTTCCAGCAGCATGGGCTAACAAAGGGAGGGTGTGGGGCTCACTCTTAA
GGAGCCCATGAAGCTTACGTTGGATAGGAATGGAAGGGCAGGAGGGGCGACTGGGGCCCGCCCGCCTTCG
GAGCACATGTCCGACGCCACCTGGATGGGGCGAGGCCTGTGGCTTTCCGAAGCAATCGGGCGTGAGTTTA
GCCTACCTGGGCCATGTGGCCCTAGCACTGGGCACGGTCTGGCCTGGCGGTGCCGCGTTCCCTTGCCTCC
CAACAAGGGTGAGGCCGTCCCGCCCGGCACCAGTTGCTTGCGCGGAAAGATGGCCGCTCCCGGGGCCCTG
TTGCAAGGAGCTCAAAATGGAGGACGCGGCAGCCCGGTGGAGCGGGCGGGTGAGTCACCCACACAAAGGA
AGAGGGCCTTGCCCCTCGCCGGCCGCTGCTTCCTGTGACCCCGTGGTCTATCGGCCGCATAGTCACCTCG
GGCTTCTCTTGAGCACCGCTCGTCGCGGCGGGGGGAGGGGATCTAATGGCGTTGGAGTTTGTTCACATTT
GGTGGGTGGAGACTAGTCAGGCCAGCCTGGCGCTGGAAGTCATTCTTGGAATTTGCCCCTTTGAGTTTGG
AGCGAGGCTAATTCTCAAGCCTCTTAGCGGTTCAAAGGTATTTTCTAAACCCGTTTCCAGGTGTTGTGAA
AGCCACCGCTAATTCAAAGCAATCCGGAGTATACATGGTGAGCAAGGGCGAGGAGGATAACATGGCCATC
ATCAAGGAGTTCATGCGCTTCAAGGTGCACATGGAGGGCTCCGTGAACGGCCACGAGTTCGAGATCGAGG
GCGAGGGCGAGGGCCGCCCCTACGAGGGCACCCAGACCGCCAAGCTGAAGGTGACCAAGGGTGGCCCCCT
GCCCTTCGCCTGGGACATCCTGTCCCCTCAGTTCATGTACGGCTCCAAGGCCTACGTGAAGCACCCCGCC
GACATCCCCGACTACTTGAAGCTGTCCTTCCCCGAGGGCTTCAAGTGGGAGCGCGTGATGAACTTCGAGG
ACGGCGGCGTGGTGACCGTGACCCAGGACTCCTCCCTGCAGGACGGCGAGTTCATCTACAAGGTGAAGCT
GCGCGGCACCAACTTCCCCTCCGACGGCCCCGTAATGCAGAAGAAGACCATGGGCTGGCAGGCCTCCTCC
GAGCGGATGTACCCCGAGGACGGCGCCCTGAAGGGCGAGATCAAGCAGAGGCTGAAGCTGAAGGACGGCG
GCCACTACGACGCTGAGGTCAAGACCACCTACAAGGCCAAGAAGCCCGTGCAGCTGCCCGGCGCCTACAA
CGTCAACATCAAGTTGGACATCACCTCCCACAACGAGGACTACACCATCGTGGAACAGTACGAACGCGCC
GAGGGCCGCCACTCCACCGGCGGCATGGACGAGCTGTACAAGTAACCTAGGAGCAGGTTTCCCCAATGAC
ACAAAACGTGCAACTTGAAACTCCGCCTGGTCTTTCCAGGTCTAGAGGGGTAACACTTTGTACTGCGTTT
GGCTCCACGCTCGATCCACTGGCGAGTGTTAGTAACAGCACTGTTGCTTCGTAGCGGAGCATGACGGCCG
TGGGAACTCCTCCTTGGTAACAAGGACCCACGGGGCCAAAAGCCACGCCCACACGGGCCCGTCATGTGTG
CAACCCCAGCACGGCGACTTTACTGCGAAACCCACTTTAAAGTGACATTGAAACTGGTACCCACACACTG
GTGACAGGCTAAGGATGCCCTTCAGGTACCCCGAGGTAACACGCGACACTCGGGATCTGAGAAGGGGACT
GGGGCTTCTATAAAAGCGCTCGGTTTAAAAAGCTTCTATGCCTGAATAGGTGACCGGAGGTCGGCACCTT
TCCTTTGCAATTACTGACCCTATGAATACACTGACTGTTTGACAATTAATCATCGGCATAGTATATCGGC
ATAGTATAATACGACTCACTATAGGAGGGCCACCATGATTGAACAAGATGGATTGCACGCAGGTTCTCCG
GCCGCTTGGGTGGAGAGGCTATTCGGCTATGACTGGGCACAACAGACAATCGGCTGCTCTGATGCCGCCG
TGTTCCGGCTGTCAGCGCAGGGGCGCCCGGTTCTTTTTGTCAAGACCGACCTGTCCGGTGCCCTGAATGA
ACTGCAAGACGAGGCAGCGCGGCTATCGTGGCTGGCCACGACGGGCGTTCCTTGCGCAGCTGTGCTCGAC
GTTGTCACTGAAGCGGGAAGGGACTGGCTGCTATTGGGCGAAGTGCCGGGGCAGGATCTCCTGTCATCTC
ACCTTGCTCCTGCCGAGAAAGTATCCATCATGGCTGATGCAATGCGGCGGCTGCATACGCTTGATCCGGC
TACCTGCCCATTCGACCACCAAGCGAAACATCGCATCGAGCGAGCACGTACTCGGATGGAAGCCGGTCTT
GTCGATCAGGATGATCTGGACGAAGAGCATCAGGGGCTCGCGCCAGCCGAACTGTTCGCCAGGCTCAAGG
CGAGCATGCCCGACGGCGAGGATCTCGTCGTGACACATGGCGATGCCTGCTTGCCGAATATCATGGTGGA
AAATGGCCGCTTTTCTGGATTCATCGACTGTGGCCGGCTGGGTGTGGCGGACCGCTATCAGGACATAGCG
TTGGCTACCCGTGATATTGCTGAAGAGCTTGGCGGCGAATGGGCTGACCGCTTCCTCGTGCTTTACGGTA
TCGCCGCTCCCGATTCGCAGCGCATCGCCTTCTATCGCCTTCTTGACGAGTTCTTCTGAGCGGGACTCTG
GGGTTCGAAATGACCGACCAAGCGAATTCGCTAGGATTATCCCTAATACCTGCCACCCCACTCTTAATCA
GTGGTGGAAGAACGGTCTCAGAACTGTTTGTTTCAATTGGCCATTTAAGTTTAGTAGTAAAAGACTGGTT
AATGATAACAATGCATCGTAAAACCTTCAGAAGGAAAGGAGAATGTTTTGTGGACCACTTTGGTTTTCTT
TTTTGCGTGTGGCAGTTTTAAGTTATTAGTTTTTAAAATCAGTACTTTTTAATGGAAACAACTTGACCAA
AAATTTGTCACAGAATTTTGAGACCCATTAAAAAAGTTAAATGAGAAACCTGTGTGTTCCTTTGGTCAAC
ACCGAGACATTTAGGTGAAAGACATCTAATTCTGGTTTTACGAATCTGGAAACTTCTTGAAAATGTAATT
CTTGAGTTAACACTTCTGGGTGGAGAATAGGGTTGTTTTCCCCCCACATAATTGGAAGGGGAAGGAATAT
CATTTAAAGCTATGGGAGGGTTGCTTTGATTACAACACTGGAGAGAAATGCAGCATGTTGCTGATTGCCT
GTCACTAAAACAGGCCAAAAACTGAGTCCTTGGGTTGCATAGAAAGCTG
