>Addgene plasmid #68735 | pVITRO1-SS-130 | addgene partial sequence | sequence record 124838 | EBV-rev 5'-GTGGTTTGTCCAAACTCATC-3'
GCTAGCTTAACAATTAATTAACATATCGAGATCGAAATCGTCCAGAGCATCGGAGCCGAGCATGTCCAGA
TCAAAGTCATCCAATGCGTCGCTTCCCAACATATCCAGGTCAAAGTCATCGAGGGCATCAGAACCCAGCA
TGTCGAGATCGAAATCGTCCAGCGCGTCGGCGCGCCCGGATCCTCTCAGGTGGGTTTTTAGGTGTCTTTT
CAAAGAAGCACCAACACTGAAGTTGCGCATGCATATTCGGCATTGGAATGGCTTCTCGCCGGTGTGCGTA
CGTAGATGATTAGTCAAATGTGGTCTTTGGGAGAAATTTCGCATACAGATCCGACACTGAAACGGTTTTT
CACCGGTATGAGTACGGGTATGTCTATGCAAATGATCTTTTTTCGAAAAGTTCCGCATGCAAATGCGACA
CTGGAAGGGGCGCTCCCCGGGTCTAGAGACCTTGCGCTTTTTCTTGGGCTTGTCATCGTCGTCCTTGTAG
TCCATGATATCACCGGTTGCTTTGAATTAGCGGTGGTTTTCACAACACCTAAAAAAGGGTTTAAAAGATA
CCTTTGAACCGCTAAGAAGCCCGAGAATTAGCTCCGCTCAAAACTCAAGGGGACAAATTCCAAAAATGAC
TTCCAGCGCCAGGCTGGCCTGACTAGTCTCCACCCACCAAATGTGAACAAACTCCAACGCCATTACATCC
CCTCCCCCCGCCGCGACTAGCCGTGCTCAAAAGCCCGAGGTGACTATTGCGGCCGATAGGACCACGGGGT
CACAGGAAGCAGCAGCCGGTGAGGGACCAGGCCCTC
