>Addgene plasmid #68735 | pVITRO1-SS-130 | addgene partial sequence | sequence record 124839 | FMDV-IRES-R 5'-CTCCGCTACGAAGCAACAGT-3'
GAGCGTGGAGCCAAACGCAGTACAAAGTGTTACCCCTCTAGACCTGGAAAGACCAGGCGGAGTTTCAAGT
TGCACGTTTTGTGTCATTGGGGAAACCTGCTCCTAGGTTACTTGTACAGCTCGTCCATGCCGCCGGTGGA
GTGGCGGCCCTCGGCGCGTTCGTACTGTTCCACGATGGTGTAGTCCTCGTTGTGGGAGGTGATGTCCAAC
TTGATGTTGACGTTGTAGGCGCCGGGCAGCTGCACGGGCTTCTTGGCCTTGTAGGTGGTCTTGACCTCAG
CGTCGTAGTGGCCGCCGTCCTTCAGCTTCAGCCTCTGCTTGATCTCGCCCTTCAGGGCGCCGTCCTCGGG
GTACATCCGCTCGGAGGAGGCCTGCCAGCCCATGGTCTTCTTCTGCATTACGGGGCCGTCGGAGGGGAAG
TTGGTGCCGCGCAGCTTCACCTTGTAGATGAACTCGCCGTCCTGCAGGGAGGAGTCCTGGGTCACGGTCA
CCACGCCGCCGTCCTCGAAGTTCATCACGCGCTCCCACTTGAAGCCCTCGGGGAAGGACAGCTTCAAGTA
GTCGGGGATGTCGGCGGGGTGCTTCACGTAGGCCTTGGAGCCGTACATGAACTGAGGGGACAGGATGTCC
CAGGCGAAGGGCAGGGGGCCACCCTTGGTCACCTTCAGCTTGGCGGTCTGGGTGCCCTCGTAGGGGCGGC
CCTCGCCCTCGCCCTCGATCTCGAACTCGTGGCCGTTCACGGAGCCCTCCATGTGCACCTTGAAGCGCAT
GAACTCCTTGATGATGGCCATGTTATCCTCCTCGCCCTTGCTCACCATGTATACTCCGGA
